>Addgene plasmid #38948 | SLC9A3R2 | depositor partial sequence | sequence record 49006 | SLC9A3R2 sequence 358 bps
ATGCACCATCATCATCATCATTCTTCTGGTGTAGATCTGGGTACCGAGAACCTGTACTTCCAATCCATGC
CGCGCCTGTGCCGCTTGGTGCGCGGAGAGCAGGGCTACGGCTTCCACCTGCACGGCGAGAAGGGCCGCCG
CGGGCAGTTCATCCGGCGCGTGGAACCCGGTTCCCCCGCCGAGGCCGCCGCGCTGCGCGCTGGGGACCGC
CTGGTCGAGGTCAACGGCGTCAACGTGGAGGGCGAGACGCACCACCAGGTGGTGCAAAGGATCAAGGCTG
TGGAGGGGCAGACTCGGCTGCTGGTGGTGGACCAGGAGGACACTTCTGTTTGACAGTAAAGGTGGATACG
GATCCGAA
