>Addgene plasmid #38948 | SLC9A3R2 | addgene partial sequence | sequence record 52804 | pBRrevBam_primer
TGTGGCGCGGTGATGCCGGCCACGATGCGTCCGGCGTAGAGGATCGAGATCTCGATCCCGCGAAATTAAT
ACGACTCACTATAGGGGAATTGTGAGCGGATAACAATTCCCCTCTAGAAATAATTTTGTTTAACTTTAAG
AAGGAGATATACATATGCACCATCATCATCATCATTCTTCTGGTGTAGATCTGGGTACCGAGAACCTGTA
CTTCCAATCCATGCCGCGCCTGTGCCGCTTGGTGCGCGGAGAGCAGGGCTACGGCTTCCACCTGCACGGC
GAGAAGGGCCGCCGCGGGCAGTTCATCCGGCGCGTGGAACCCGGTTCCCCCGCCGAGGCCGCCGCGCTGC
GCGCTGGGGACCGCCTGGTCGAGGTCAACGGCGTCAACGTGGAGGGCGAGACGCACCACCAGGTGGTGCA
AAGGATCAAGGCTGTGGAGGGGCAGACTCGGCTGCTGGTGGTGGACCAGGAGGACACTTCTGTTTGACAG
TAAAGGTGGATACGGATCCGAATTCGAGCTCCGTCGACAGTTGCGGCGCCTCGACACCACCACCAC
