[The description below was written by a language model from this plasmid's Addgene catalogue record.]
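Description:
SLC9A3R2 is a bacterial expression plasmid built on the pNIC28-Bsa4 backbone from the SGC, a vector designed for ligation-independent cloning of protein fragments intended for structural biology. It is maintained in E. coli under kanamycin selection and is recorded as low copy. The record does not list the origin of replication or the promoter explicitly, but the sequencing primers given (T7 forward and T7 terminator reverse) indicate that the insert sits between T7 promoter and terminator elements, which would place expression under the control of T7 RNA polymerase in a suitable expression host.

The insert is a roughly 355 bp fragment of human SLC9A3R2, also known as NHERF2 or E3KARP, the sodium/hydrogen exchanger isoform 3 regulatory factor 2, a scaffolding protein. At this size the insert encodes only a portion of the protein rather than the complete open reading frame, consistent with the depositor's caution that it may not be the full ORF; the record does not specify which domain or residue range is covered, although it links the construct to a deposited PDB structure. The fragment is fused at its N terminus to a histidine tag followed by a TEV protease cleavage site, so the recombinant protein can be captured by immobilised metal affinity chromatography and the tag then removed by TEV digestion to yield near-native protein. The stated purpose is bacterial production of the protein for structure determination. No feature table was provided, so further details of the plasmid's elements cannot be confirmed from the record.
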