Addgene plasmid #38948: SLC9A3R2
Purpose: Bacterial expression for structure determination; may not be full ORF
Depositing lab: Nicola Burgess-Brown. Depositing organization: University of Oxford.
Backbone
  Vector backbone: pNIC28-Bsa4
  Backbone manufacturer: SGC
  Vector type: Bacterial Expression
Growth in bacteria
  Bacterial resistance: Kanamycin, 50 μg/mL
  Growth temperature: 37°C
  Growth strain: Mach1
  Copy number: Low Copy
Gene/Insert
  Gene/Insert name: SLC9A3R2 (alt names: solute carrier family 9 (sodium/hydrogen exchanger), isoform 3 regulatory factor 2; PDB:2OCS)
  Species: H. sapiens (human)
  Insert size (bp): 355
  Entrez Gene: NHERF2 (a.k.a. E3KARP, NHE3RF2, NHERF-2, OCTS2, SIP-1, SIP1, SLC9A3R2, TKA-1)
  Tag / fusion protein: His Tev (N terminal on insert)
  Cloning method: Ligation Independent Cloning
  Sequencing primers: 5′ T7; 3′ T7-term
Terms and licenses: Academic/Nonprofit Terms; Industry Terms: Not Available to Industry
How to cite: SLC9A3R2 was a gift from Nicola Burgess-Brown (Addgene plasmid # 38948 ; http://n2t.net/addgene:38948 ; RRID:Addgene_38948)
